>Addgene plasmid #153554 | pGBW-m4164344 | depositor full sequence | sequence record 297247 | pGBW-m4164344 sequence 8964 bps
ACCATGTTTGTTTTCTTGGTTCTTTTGCCACTGGTAAGCAGTCAGTGCGTCAACCTGACCACCCGGACAC
AACTCCCACCCGCATACACGAACAGTTTCACTAGGGGGGTTTACTACCCTGACAAAGTTTTTAGATCTAG
TGTTTTGCATTCCACGCAAGATCTGTTCCTTCCGTTCTTTTCAAATGTCACGTGGTTCCATGCTATTCAC
GTCAGCGGCACTAATGGAACGAAACGATTCGATAACCCCGTCTTGCCCTTCAACGATGGCGTATATTTCG
CGTCAACAGAGAAAAGTAATATAATTAGAGGCTGGATCTTTGGTACGACTCTCGACAGTAAGACGCAGTC
ACTTCTGATTGTAAACAATGCAACTAATGTAGTCATCAAGGTGTGTGAGTTCCAGTTCTGCAATGATCCT
TTCTTGGGAGTGTATTATCATAAGAATAACAAATCCTGGATGGAGTCTGAGTTCCGGGTATATTCTTCAG
CAAACAATTGCACGTTTGAATATGTAAGCCAACCTTTCCTTATGGACCTGGAAGGGAAGCAAGGTAATTT
CAAGAATCTTAGGGAATTTGTGTTTAAAAATATAGATGGCTACTTCAAGATCTACTCAAAGCATACCCCG
ATTAACCTCGTCAGAGACCTGCCCCAAGGGTTCAGTGCGCTTGAACCCCTGGTAGATTTGCCAATCGGCA
TAAATATAACCAGGTTCCAGACACTGCTCGCCCTCCACCGGAGCTACCTTACTCCAGGAGATTCATCTAG
CGGGTGGACAGCTGGAGCGGCAGCTTACTACGTCGGTTACCTTCAACCGAGGACATTCTTGCTTAAATAC
AATGAGAATGGCACGATAACTGACGCCGTAGATTGCGCGCTTGATCCGCTGTCAGAAACGAAGTGTACAC
TTAAAAGTTTTACGGTCGAAAAGGGAATCTACCAAACATCAAATTTTAGGGTACAACCTACGGAATCTAT
CGTACGCTTCCCGAATATCACTAACTTGTGTCCGTTCGGCGAGGTTTTTAATGCGACCAGGTTTGCTTCC
GTGTACGCCTGGAACAGGAAACGGATCTCCAATTGTGTCGCCGATTACTCCGTCTTGTATAATTCAGCAT
CTTTCAGCACGTTTAAATGTTACGGAGTTTCCCCCACAAAATTGAATGACCTTTGCTTTACGAACGTCTA
CGCGGATTCATTTGTAATCCGGGGGGACGAAGTTAGGCAAATTGCGCCAGGGCAGACTGGCAAGATAGCT
GACTATAATTATAAATTGCCGGATGACTTTACGGGCTGTGTGATTGCTTGGAACTCAAATAATCTGGACT
CAAAGGTAGGGGGAAATTATAACTACCTTTACAGGCTGTTCCGGAAGAGTAATCTGAAGCCATTCGAAAG
AGATATAAGTACAGAGATCTACCAAGCTGGAAGCACCCCCTGCAATGGTGTTGAAGGATTCAATTGTTAT
TTCCCATTGCAATCCTATGGTTTTCAACCGACGAATGGGGTGGGATACCAACCATATCGAGTTGTGGTTC
TCAGTTTCGAGTTGCTTCATGCTCCTGCGACAGTATGTGGACCAAAAAAATCTACTAATCTGGTGAAGAA
TAAATGCGTCAATTTTAATTTTAATGGTCTGACAGGTACCGGAGTGCTTACGGAATCTAACAAGAAGTTT
CTTCCTTTTCAACAGTTCGGGAGGGACATAGCCGACACAACTGACGCGGTAAGAGATCCGCAGACGTTGG
AAATTCTCGATATAACTCCATGCTCATTTGGAGGAGTGAGTGTTATCACTCCTGGTACGAACACCAGTAA
TCAGGTTGCAGTTCTTTATCAGGACGTGAATTGTACAGAGGTCCCGGTTGCGATACACGCGGACCAGCTG
ACGCCCACGTGGCGGGTTTACTCAACTGGGTCAAATGTGTTTCAAACCAGAGCCGGCTGCCTCATAGGAG
CCGAGCATGTGAACAACAGTTATGAATGTGACATACCTATCGGGGCGGGGATCTGCGCTTCATATCAAAC
GCAAACCAATTCCCCGCGAAGAGCGCGAAGTGTTGCAAGTCAAAGTATTATAGCGTATACGATGAGCTTG
GGTGCTGAGAACTCCGTGGCATATTCAAATAATTCCATCGCAATTCCCACGAATTTTACGATTTCTGTGA
CGACGGAGATATTGCCGGTTTCAATGACTAAGACGAGTGTTGACTGTACGATGTACATCTGCGGCGACTC
AACGGAGTGTTCCAACCTGCTCCTGCAGTACGGCTCATTCTGCACCCAACTGAATCGGGCACTTACGGGT
ATTGCTGTTGAACAAGACAAAAATACGCAAGAGGTGTTCGCCCAGGTCAAGCAGATCTACAAGACACCAC
CGATTAAGGACTTTGGGGGGTTTAATTTTTCTCAGATACTTCCCGATCCCAGTAAACCTAGTAAAAGGTC
ATTTATAGAGGACCTCTTGTTCAACAAGGTAACGCTCGCTGATGCAGGATTCATCAAGCAGTATGGCGAT
TGTCTTGGGGACATTGCGGCGCGCGACCTGATTTGTGCCCAGAAGTTCAACGGACTGACGGTACTTCCGC
CTCTCCTGACCGACGAAATGATCGCACAATACACTTCTGCATTGCTTGCTGGCACCATAACCTCAGGTTG
GACCTTCGGTGCCGGGGCGGCCTTGCAAATCCCCTTTGCTATGCAAATGGCATATCGATTCAATGGGATA
GGAGTTACTCAAAATGTTCTGTATGAAAACCAAAAGCTGATAGCCAATCAATTTAATAGTGCTATTGGGA
AAATTCAGGACAGCCTGAGTAGTACGGCTTCCGCTCTCGGCAAACTCCAAGATGTCGTTAACCAAAATGC
ACAAGCTCTCAATACACTTGTTAAGCAACTGAGCTCCAACTTCGGCGCTATATCATCAGTTCTTAACGAT
ATTCTTTCCCGACTCGACAAGGTCGAAGCCGAAGTCCAAATAGACAGGCTGATAACCGGGAGGCTGCAAA
GTCTCCAAACGTATGTTACCCAACAACTCATACGAGCGGCCGAGATTAGGGCGTCAGCCAACCTCGCCGC
TACTAAAATGTCTGAATGTGTACTCGGGCAGTCCAAGCGCGTGGACTTTTGTGGCAAGGGTTATCATCTG
ATGAGTTTCCCGCAATCAGCGCCTCACGGAGTGGTCTTCCTCCACGTGACGTATGTCCCTGCGCAAGAAA
AAAACTTTACGACAGCCCCTGCCATTTGTCATGACGGGAAGGCGCACTTTCCACGCGAAGGCGTTTTTGT
ATCCAACGGCACCCACTGGTTTGTCACACAGCGAAATTTTTATGAGCCTCAGATCATAACTACTGACAAT
ACTTTCGTCTCAGGGAACTGCGATGTAGTCATAGGGATCGTAAACAATACGGTATACGATCCCCTCCAGC
CTGAACTGGACTCATTTAAAGAGGAGCTGGACAAGTATTTCAAAAATCACACATCACCGGACGTGGACCT
CGGAGATATTAGTGGTATTAACGCAAGCGTAGTAAATATTCAAAAGGAAATCGACCGCTTGAATGAAGTC
GCGAAAAACCTGAACGAGTCTCTTATTGATCTTCAAGAACTCGGTAAGTATGAACAATACATCAAGTGGC
CTTGGTACATATGGCTTGGATTCATTGCGGGGTTGATCGCAATCGTAATGGTTACCATTATGTTGTGTTG
CATGACAAGCTGTTGCAGCTGCCTCAAAGGTTGTTGTTCTTGCGGTAGTTGCTGCAAGTAAGACTGAGAT
ACAGCGTACCTTCAGCTCACAGACATGATAAGATACATTGATGAGTTTGGACAAACCACAACTAGAATGC
AGTGAAAAAAATGCTTTATTTGTGAAATTTGTGATGCTATTGCTTTATTTGTAACCATTATAAGCTGCAA
TAAACAAGTTAACAACAACAATTGCATTCATTTTATGTTTCAGGTTCAGGGGGAGGTGTGGGAGGTTTTT
TAAAGCAAGTAAAACCTCTACAAATGTGGTATTGGCCCATCTCTATCGGTATCGTAGCATAACCCCTTGG
GGCCTCTAAACGGGTCTTGAGGGGTTTTTTGTGCCCCTCGGGCCGGATTGCTATCTACCGGCATTGGCGC
AGAAAAAAATGCCTGATGCGACGCTGCGCGTCTTATACTCCCACATATGCCAGATTCAGCAACGGATACG
GCTTCCCCAACTTGCCCACTTCCATACGTGTCCTCCTTACCAGAAATTTATCCTTAAGGTCGTCAGCTAT
CCTGCAGGCGATCTCTCGATTTCGATCAAGACATTCCTTTAATGGTCTTTTCTGGACACCACTAGGGGTC
AGAAGTAGTTCATCAAACTTTCTTCCCTCCCTAATCTCATTGGTTACCTTGGGCTATCGAAACTTAATTA
ACCAGTCAAGTCAGCTACTTGGCGAGATCGACTTGTCTGGGTTTCGACTACGCTCAGAATTGCGTCAGTC
AAGTTCGATCTGGTCCTTGCTATTGCACCCGTTCTCCGATTACGAGTTTCATTTAAATCATGTGAGCAAA
AGGCCAGCAAAAGGCCAGGAACCGTAAAAAGGCCGCGTTGCTGGCGTTTTTCCATAGGCTCCGCCCCCCT
GACGAGCATCACAAAAATCGACGCTCAAGTCAGAGGTGGCGAAACCCGACAGGACTATAAAGATACCAGG
CGTTTCCCCCTGGAAGCTCCCTCGTGCGCTCTCCTGTTCCGACCCTGCCGCTTACCGGATACCTGTCCGC
CTTTCTCCCTTCGGGAAGCGTGGCGCTTTCTCATAGCTCACGCTGTAGGTATCTCAGTTCGGTGTAGGTC
GTTCGCTCCAAGCTGGGCTGTGTGCACGAACCCCCCGTTCAGCCCGACCGCTGCGCCTTATCCGGTAACT
ATCGTCTTGAGTCCAACCCGGTAAGACACGACTTATCGCCACTGGCAGCAGCCACTGGTAACAGGATTAG
CAGAGCGAGGTATGTAGGCGGTGCTACAGAGTTCTTGAAGTGGTGGCCTAACTACGGCTACACTAGAAGA
ACAGTATTTGGTATCTGCGCTCTGCTGAAGCCAGTTACCTTCGGAAAAAGAGTTGGTAGCTCTTGATCCG
GCAAACAAACCACCGCTGGTAGCGGTGGTTTTTTTGTTTGCAAGCAGCAGATTACGCGCAGAAAAAAAGG
ATCTCAAGAAGATCCTTTGATCTTTTCTACGGGGTCTGACGCTCAGTGGAACGAAAACTCACGTTAAGGG
ATTTTGGTCATGAGATTATCAAAAAGGATCTTCACCTAGATCCTTTTAAATTAAAAATGAAGTTTTAAAT
CAATCTAAAGTATATATGAGTAAACTTGGTCTGACAGTTACCAATGCTTAATCAGTGAGGCACCTATCTC
AGCGATCTGTCTATTTCGTTCATCCATAGTTGCATTTAAATTTCCGAACTCTCCAAGGCCCTCGTCGGAA
AATCTTCAAACCTTTCGTCCGATCCATCTTGCAGGCTACCTCTCGAACGAACTATCGCAAGTCTCTTGGC
CGGCCTTGCGCCTTGGCTATTGCTTGGCAGCGCCTATCGCCAGGTATTACTCCAATCCCGAATATCCGAG
ATCGGGATCACCCGAGAGAAGTTCAACCTACATCCTCAATCCCGATCTATCCGAGATCCGAGGAATATCG
AAATCGGGGCGCGCCTGGTGTACCGAGAACGATCCTCTCAGTGCGAGTCTCGACGATCCATATCGTTGCT
TGGCAGTCAGCCAGTCGGAATCCAGCTTGGGACCCAGGAAGTCCAATCGTCAGATATTGTACTCAAGCCT
GGTCACGGCAGCGTACCGATCTGTTTAAACCTAGATATTGATAGTCTGATCGGTCAACGTATAATCGAGT
CCTAGCTTTTGCAAACATCTATCAAGAGACAGGATCAGCAGGAGGCTTTCGCATGATTGAACAAGATGGA
TTGCACGCAGGTTCTCCGGCGGCTTGGGTGGAGAGGCTATTCGGCTATGACTGGGCACAACAGACAATCG
GCTGCTCTGATGCCGCCGTGTTCCGGCTGTCAGCGCAGGGGCGTCCGGTTCTTTTTGTCAAGACCGACCT
GTCCGGTGCCCTGAATGAACTGCAAGACGAGGCAGCGCGGCTATCGTGGCTGGCGACGACGGGCGTTCCT
TGCGCGGCTGTGCTCGACGTTGTCACTGAAGCGGGAAGGGACTGGCTGCTATTGGGCGAAGTGCCGGGGC
AGGATCTCCTGTCATCTCACCTTGCTCCTGCCGAGAAAGTATCCATCATGGCTGATGCAATGCGGCGGCT
GCATACGCTTGATCCGGCTACCTGCCCATTCGACCACCAAGCGAAACATCGCATCGAGCGAGCACGTACT
CGGATGGAAGCCGGTCTTGTCGATCAGGATGATCTGGACGAAGAGCATCAGGGGCTCGCGCCAGCCGAAC
TGTTCGCCAGGCTCAAGGCGTCTATGCCCGACGGCGAGGATCTCGTCGTGACCCACGGCGATGCCTGCTT
GCCGAATATCATGGTGGAAAATGGCCGCTTTTCTGGATTCATCGACTGTGGCCGTCTGGGTGTGGCGGAC
CGCTATCAGGACATAGCGTTGGCTACCCGTGATATTGCTGAAGAGCTTGGCGGCGAATGGGCTGACCGCT
TCCTTGTGCTTTACGGTATCGCCGCGCCCGATTCGCAGCGCATCGCCTTCTATCGCCTTCTTGACGAGTT
CTTCTGACCGATTCTAGGTGCATTGGCGCAGAAAAAAATGCCTGATGCGACGCTGCGCGTCTTATACTCC
CACATATGCCAGATTCAGCAACGGATACGGCTTCCCCAACTTGCCCACTTCCATACGTGTCCTCCTTACC
AGAAATTTATCCTTAAGGTCGTTTAAACTCGACTCTGGCTCTATCGAATCTCCGTCGTTTCGAGCTTACG
CGAACAGCCGTGGCGCTCATTTGCTCGTCGGGCATCGAATCTCGTCAGCTATCGTCAGCTTACCTTTTTG
GCAGCGATCGCGGCTCCCGACATCTTGGACCATTAGCTCCACAGGTATCTTCTTCCCTCTAGTGGTCATA
ACAGCAGCTTCAGCTACCTCTCAATTCAAAAAACCCCTCAAGACCCGTTTAGAGGCCCCAAGGGGTTATG
CTATCAATCGTTGCGTTACACACACAAAAAACCAACACACATCCATCTTCGATGGATAGCGATTTTATTA
TCTAACTGCTGATCGAGTGTAGCCAGATCTATAGTAATCAATTACGGGGTCATTAGTTCATAGCCCATAT
ATGGAGTTCCGCGTTACATAACTTACGGTAAATGGCCCGCCTGGCTGACCGCCCAACGACCCCCGCCCAT
TGACGTCAATAATGACGTATGTTCCCATAGTAACGCCAATAGGGACTTTCCATTGACGTCAATGGGTGGA
CTATTTACGGTAAACTGCCCACTTGGCAGTACATCAAGTGTATCATATGCCAAGTACGCCCCCTATTGAC
GTCAATGACGGTAAATGGCCCGCCTGGCATTATGCCCAGTACATGACCTTATGGGACTTTCCTACTTGGC
AGTACATCTACGTATTAGTCATCGCTATTACCATGCGTCGAGGTGAGCCCCACGTTCTGCTTCACTCTCC
CCATCTCCCCCCCCTCCCCACCCCCAATTTTGTATTTATTTATTTTTTAATTATTTTATGCAGCGATGGG
GGCGGGGGGGGGGGGGGCGCGCGCCAGGCGGGGCGGGGCGGGGCGAGGGGCGGGGCGGGGCGAGGCGGAG
AGGTGCGGCGGCAGCCAATCAGAGCGGCGCGCTCCGAAAGTTTCCTTTTATGGCGAGGCGGCGGCGGCGG
CGGCCCTATAAAAAGCGAAGCGCGCGGCGGGCGGGAGTCGCTGCGTTGCCTTCGCCCCGTGCCCCGCTCC
GCGCCGCCTCGCGCCGCCCGCCCCGGCTCTGACTGACCGCGTTACTCCCACAGGTGAGCGGGCGGGACGG
CCCTTCTCCCTCCGGGCTGTAATTAGCGCTTGGTTTAATGACGGCTCGTTTCTTTTCTGTGGCTGCGTGA
AAGCCTTAAAGGGCTCCGGGAGGGCCTTTGTGCGGGGGGGAGCGGCTCGGGGGGTGCGTGCGTGTGTGTG
TGCGTGGGGAGCGCCGCGTGCGGCCCGCGCTGCCCGGCGGCTGTGAGCGCTGCGGGCGCGGCGCGGGGCT
TTGTGCGCTCCGCGTGTGCGCGAGGGGAGCGCGGGCCGGGGGCGGTGCCCCGCGGTGCGGGGGGGCTGCG
AGGGGAACAAAGGCTGCGTGCGGGGTGTGTGCGTGGGGGGGTGAGCAGGGGGTGTGGGCGCGGCGGTCGG
GCTGTAACCCCCCCCTGGCACCCCCCTCCCCGAGTTGCTGAGCACGGCCCGGCTTCGGGTGCGGGGCTCC
GTGCGGGGCGTGGCGCGGGGCTCGCCGTGCCGGGCGGGGGGTGGCGGCAGGTGGGGGTGCCGGGCGGGGC
GGGGCCGCCTCGGGCCGGGGAGGGCTCGGGGGAGGGGCGCGGCGGCCCCGGAGCGCCGGCGGCTGTCGAG
GCGCGGCGAGCCGCAGCCATTGCCTTTTATGGTAATCGTGCGAGAGGGCGCAGGGACTTCCTTTGTCCCA
AATCTGGCGGAGCCGAAATCTGGGAGGCGCCGCCGCACCCCCTCTAGCGGGCGCGGGCGAAGCGGTGCGG
CGCCGGCAGGAAGGAAATGGGCGGGGAGGGCCTTCGTGCGTCGCCGCGCCGCCGTCCCCTTCTCCATCTC
CAGCCTCGGGGCTGCCGCAGGGGGACGGCTGCCTTCGGGGGGGACGGGGCAGGGCGGGGTTCGGCTTCTG
GCGTGTGACCGGCGGCTTTAGAGCCTCTGCTAACCATGTTCATGCCTTCTTCTTTTTCCTACAGCTCCTG
GGCAACGTGCTGGTTGTTGTGCTGTCTCATCATTTTGGCAAAGATCTTTGTCGATCCTACCATCCACTCG
ACAC
Features (pLannotate 1.2.2; 16 found; start..end, strand, type, name):
      4..3780    +  CDS            S: SPIKE_SARS2 - Experimental evidence at protein level: Swiss-Prot protein existence level 1. [Spike glycoprotein]: May down-regulate host tetherin (BST2) by lysosomal degradation, thereby counteracting its antiviral activity. From Severe acute respiratory syndrome coronavirus 2 (2019-nCoV) (SARS-CoV-2).
   3809..3930    -  polyA_signal   SV40 poly(A) signal: SV40 polyadenylation signal
   3953..4022    -  CDS            large T antigen (fragment): large T antigen from SV40 (simian virus 40)
   4045..4091    +  terminator     T7 terminator: transcription terminator for bacteriophage T7 RNA polymerase
   4121..4257    +  terminator     rrnG terminator: transcription terminator from the E. coli ribosomal RNA rrnG operon (Albrechtsen et al., 1991)
   4302..4373    +  misc_feature   3' β-globin insulator: insulator downstream of the human β-globin locus (Farrell et al., 2002)
   4599..5187    -  rep_origin     ori: high-copy-number ColE1/pMB1/pBR322/pUC origin of replication
   5359..5423    -  CDS            bla(M) (fragment): β-lactamase lacking the signal sequence; bla(M); allows cytosolic expression of β-lactamase
   5933..6727    +  CDS            NeoR/KanR: aminoglycoside phosphotransferase from Tn5; aph(3')-II (or nptII); confers resistance to neomycin, kanamycin, and G418 (Geneticin®)
   6740..6876    +  terminator     rrnG terminator: transcription terminator from the E. coli ribosomal RNA rrnG operon (Albrechtsen et al., 1991)
   7021..7092    +  misc_feature   5' β-globin insulator: insulator upstream of the human β-globin locus (Farrell et al., 2002)
   7097..7143    -  terminator     T7 terminator: transcription terminator for bacteriophage T7 RNA polymerase
   7161..7209    -  polyA_signal   poly(A) signal: synthetic polyadenylation signal
   7241..7595    +  enhancer       CMV enhancer (fragment): human cytomegalovirus immediate early enhancer
   7598..7873    +  promoter       chicken β-actin promoter: No description available
   7874..8884    +  intron         chimeric intron: chimera between introns from chicken β-actin and rabbit β-globin
