>Addgene plasmid #153554 | pGBW-m4164344 | addgene full sequence | sequence record 300140 | Addgene NGS Result
TTCCCTCTAGTGGTCATAACAGCAGCTTCAGCTACCTCTCAATTCAAAAAACCCCTCAAGACCCGTTTAG
AGGCCCCAAGGGGTTATGCTATCAATCGTTGCGTTACACACACAAAAAACCAACACACATCCATCTTCGA
TGGATAGCGATTTTATTATCTAACTGCTGATCGAGTGTAGCCAGATCTATAGTAATCAATTACGGGGTCA
TTAGTTCATAGCCCATATATGGAGTTCCGCGTTACATAACTTACGGTAAATGGCCCGCCTGGCTGACCGC
CCAACGACCCCCGCCCATTGACGTCAATAATGACGTATGTTCCCATAGTAACGCCAATAGGGACTTTCCA
TTGACGTCAATGGGTGGACTATTTACGGTAAACTGCCCACTTGGCAGTACATCAAGTGTATCATATGCCA
AGTACGCCCCCTATTGACGTCAATGACGGTAAATGGCCCGCCTGGCATTATGCCCAGTACATGACCTTAT
GGGACTTTCCTACTTGGCAGTACATCTACGTATTAGTCATCGCTATTACCATGCGTCGAGGTGAGCCCCA
CGTTCTGCTTCACTCTCCCCATCTCCCCCCCCTCCCCACCCCCAATTTTGTATTTATTTATTTTTTAATT
ATTTTATGCAGCGATGGGGGCGGGGGGGGGGGGGGCGCGCGCCRGGSGGGGSGGGGSGGGGSGRGGGGSG
GGGSGGGGSGRGGCGGAGAGGKGCGGCGGCAGCCAATCAGAGCGGCGCGCTCCGAAAGTTTCCTTTTATG
GCGAGGCGGCGGCGGCGGCGGCCCTATAAAAAGCGAAGCGCGCGGCGGGCGGGAGTCGCTGCGTTGCCTT
CGCCCCGTGCCCCGCTCCGCGCCGCCTCGCGCCGCCCGCCCCGGCTCTGACTGACCGCGTTACTCCCACA
GGTGAGCGGGCGGGACGGCCCTTCTCCCTCCGGGCTGTAATTAGCGCTTGGTTTAATGACGGCTCGTTTC
TTTTCTGTGGCTGCGTGAAAGCCTTAAAGGGCTCCGGGAGGGCCTTTGTGCGGGGGGGAGCGGCTCGGGG
GGTGCGTGCGTGTGTGTGTGCGTGGGGAGCGCCGCGTGCGGCCCGCGCTGTCCGGCGGCTGTGAGCGCTG
CGGGCGCGGCGCGGGGCTTTGTGCGCTCCGCGTGTGCGCGAGGGGAGCGCGGGCCGGGGGCGGTGCCCCG
CGGTGCGGGGGGGCTGCGAGGGGAACAAAGGCTGCGTGCGGGGTGTGTGCGTGGGGGGGTGAGCAGGGGG
TGTGGGCGCGGCGGTCGGGCTGTAACCCCCCCCTGGCACCCCCCTCCCCGAGTTGCTGAGCACGGCCCGG
CTTCGGGTGCGGGGCTCCGTGCGGGGCGTGGCGCGGGGCTCGCCGTGCCGGGCGGGGGGKGGCGGCAGGK
GGGGGTGCCGGGCGGGGCGGGGCCGCCKCGGGCCGGGGRGGGCTCGGGGGAGGGGCGCGGCGGCCCCGGA
GCGCCGGCGGCTGTCGAGGCGCGGCGAGCCGCAGCCATTGCCTTTTATGGTAATCGTGCGAGAGGGCGCA
GGGACTTCCTTTGTCCCAAATCTGGCGGAGCCGAAATCTGGGAGGCGCCGCCGCACCCCCTCTAGCGGGC
GCGGGCGAAGCGGTGCGGCGCCGGCAGGAAGGAAATGGGCGGGGAGGGCCTTCGTGCGTCGCCGCGCCGC
CGTCCCCTTCTCCATCTCCAGCCTCGGGGCTGCCGCAGGGGGACGGCTGCCTTCGGGGGGGACGGGGCAG
GGCGGGGTTCGGCTTCTGGCGTGTGACCGGCGGCTTTAGAGCCTCTGCTAACCATGTTCATGCCTTCTTC
TTTTTCCTACAGCTCCTGGGCAACGTGCTGGTTGTTGTGCTGTCTCATCATTTTGGCAAAGATCTTTGTC
GATCCTACCATCCACTCGACACACCATGTTTGTTTTCTTGGTTCTTTTGCCACTGGTAAGCAGTCAGTGC
GTCAACCTGACCACCCGGACACAACTCCCACCCGCATACACGAACAGTTTCACTAGGGGGGTTTACTACC
CTGACAAAGTTTTTAGATCTAGTGTTTTGCATTCCACGCAAGATCTGTTCCTTCCGTTCTTTTCAAATGT
CACGTGGTTCCATGCTATTCACGTCAGCGGCACTAATGGAACGAAACGATTCGATAACCCCGTCTTGCCC
TTCAACGATGGCGTATATTTCGCGTCAACAGAGAAAAGTAATATAATTAGAGGCTGGATCTTTGGTACGA
CTCTCGACAGTAAGACGCAGTCACTTCTGATTGTAAACAATGCAACTAATGTAGTCATCAAGGTGTGTGA
GTTCCAGTTCTGCAATGATCCTTTCTTGGGAGTGTATTATCATAAGAATAACAAATCCTGGATGGAGTCT
GAGTTCCGGGTATATTCTTCAGCAAACAATTGCACGTTTGAATATGTAAGCCAACCTTTCCTTATGGACC
TGGAAGGGAAGCAAGGTAATTTCAAGAATCTTAGGGAATTTGTGTTTAAAAATATAGATGGCTACTTCAA
GATCTACTCAAAGCATACCCCGATTAACCTCGTCAGAGACCTGCCCCAAGGGTTCAGTGCGCTTGAACCC
CTGGTAGATTTGCCAATCGGCATAAATATAACCAGGTTCCAGACACTGCTCGCCCTCCACCGGAGCTACC
TTACTCCAGGAGATTCATCTAGCGGGTGGACAGCTGGAGCGGCAGCTTACTACGTCGGTTACCTTCAACC
GAGGACATTCTTGCTTAAATACAATGAGAATGGCACGATAACTGACGCCGTAGATTGCGCGCTTGATCCG
CTGTCAGAAACGAAGTGTACACTTAAAAGTTTTACGGTCGAAAAGGGAATCTACCAAACATCAAATTTTA
GGGTACAACCTACGGAATCTATCGTACGCTTCCCGAATATCACTAACTTGTGTCCGTTCGGCGAGGTTTT
TAATGCGACCAGGTTTGCTTCCGTGTACGCCTGGAACAGGAAACGGATCTCCAATTGTGTCGCCGATTAC
TCCGTCTTGTATAATTCAGCATCTTTCAGCACGTTTAAATGTTACGGAGTTTCCCCCACAAAATTGAATG
ACCTTTGCTTTACGAACGTCTACGCGGATTCATTTGTAATCCGGGGGGACGAAGTTAGGCAAATTGCGCC
AGGGCAGACTGGCAAGATAGCTGACTATAATTATAAATTGCCGGATGACTTTACGGGCTGTGTGATTGCT
TGGAACTCAAATAATCTGGACTCAAAGGTAGGGGGAAATTATAACTACCTTTACAGGCTGTTCCGGAAGA
GTAATCTGAAGCCATTCGAAAGAGATATAAGTACAGAGATCTACCAAGCTGGAAGCACCCCCTGCAATGG
TGTTGAAGGATTCAATTGTTATTTCCCATTGCAATCCTATGGTTTTCAACCGACGAATGGGGTGGGATAC
CAACCATATCGAGTTGTGGTTCTCAGTTTCGAGTTGCTTCATGCTCCTGCGACAGTATGTGGACCAAAAA
AATCTACTAATCTGGTGAAGAATAAATGCGTCAATTTTAATTTTAATGGTCTGACAGGTACCGGAGTGCT
TACGGAATCTAACAAGAAGTTTCTTCCTTTTCAACAGTTCGGGAGGGACATAGCCGACACAACTGACGCG
GTAAGAGATCCGCAGACGTTGGAAATTCTCGATATAACTCCATGCTCATTTGGAGGAGTGAGTGTTATCA
CTCCTGGTACGAACACCAGTAATCAGGTTGCAGTTCTTTATCAGGACGTGAATTGTACAGAGGTCCCGGT
TGCGATACACGCGGACCAGCTGACGCCCACGTGGCGGGTTTACTCAACTGGGTCAAATGTGTTTCAAACC
AGAGCCGGCTGCCTCATAGGAGCCGAGCATGTGAACAACAGTTATGAATGTGACATACCTATCGGGGCGG
GGATCTGCGCTTCATATCAAACGCAAACCAATTCCCCGCGAAGAGCGCGAAGTGTTGCAAGTCAAAGTAT
TATAGCGTATACGATGAGCTTGGGTGCTGAGAACTCCGTGGCATATTCAAATAATTCCATCGCAATTCCC
ACGAATTTTACGATTTCTGTGACGACGGAGATATTGCCGGTTTCAATGACTAAGACGAGTGTTGACTGTA
CGATGTACATCTGCGGCGACTCAACGGAGTGTTCCAACCTGCTCCTGCAGTACGGCTCATTCTGCACCCA
ACTGAATCGGGCACTTACGGGTATTGCTGTTGAACAAGACAAAAATACGCAAGAGGTGTTCGCCCAGGTC
AAGCAGATCTACAAGACACCACCGATTAAGGACTTTGGGGGGTTTAATTTTTCTCAGATACTTCCCGATC
CCAGTAAACCTAGTAAAAGGTCATTTATAGAGGACCTCTTGTTCAACAAGGTAACGCTCGCTGATGCAGG
ATTCATCAAGCAGTATGGCGATTGTCTTGGGGACATTGCGGCGCGCGACCTGATTTGTGCCCAGAAGTTC
AACGGACTGACGGTACTTCCGCCTCTCCTGACCGACGAAATGATCGCACAATACACTTCTGCATTGCTTG
CTGGCACCATAACCTCAGGTTGGACCTTCGGTGCCGGGGCGGCCTTGCAAATCCCCTTTGCTATGCAAAT
GGCATATCGATTCAATGGGATAGGAGTTACTCAAAATGTTCTGTATGAAAACCAAAAGCTGATAGCCAAT
CAATTTAATAGTGCTATTGGGAAAATTCAGGACAGCCTGAGTAGTACGGCTTCCGCTCTCGGCAAACTCC
AAGATGTCGTTAACCAAAATGCACAAGCTCTCAATACACTTGTTAAGCAACTGAGCTCCAACTTCGGCGC
TATATCATCAGTTCTTAACGATATTCTTTCCCGACTCGACAAGGTCGAAGCCGAAGTCCAAATAGACAGG
CTGATAACCGGGAGGCTGCAAAGTCTCCAAACGTATGTTACCCAACAACTCATACGAGCGGCCGAGATTA
GGGCGTCAGCCAACCTCGCCGCTACTAAAATGTCTGAATGTGTACTCGGGCAGTCCAAGCGCGTGGACTT
TTGTGGCAAGGGTTATCATCTGATGAGTTTCCCGCAATCAGCGCCTCACGGAGTGGTCTTCCTCCACGTG
ACGTATGTCCCTGCGCAAGAAAAAAACTTTACGACAGCCCCTGCCATTTGTCATGACGGGAAGGCGCACT
TTCCACGCGAAGGCGTTTTTGTATCCAACGGCACCCACTGGTTTGTCACACAGCGAAATTTTTATGAGCC
TCAGATCATAACTACTGACAATACTTTCGTCTCAGGGAACTGCGATGTAGTCATAGGGATCGTAAACAAT
ACGGTATACGATCCCCTCCAGCCTGAACTGGACTCATTTAAAGAGGAGCTGGACAAGTATTTCAAAAATC
ACACATCACCGGACGTGGACCTCGGAGATATTAGTGGTATTAACGCAAGCGTAGTAAATATTCAAAAGGA
AATCGACCGCTTGAATGAAGTCGCGAAAAACCTGAACGAGTCTCTTATTGATCTTCAAGAACTCGGTAAG
TATGAACAATACATCAAGTGGCCTTGGTACATATGGCTTGGATTCATTGCGGGGTTGATCGCAATCGTAA
TGGTTACCATTATGTTGTGTTGCATGACAAGCTGTTGCAGCTGCCTCAAAGGTTGTTGTTCTTGCGGTAG
TTGCTGCAAGTAAGACTGAGATACAGCGTACCTTCAGCTCACAGACATGATAAGATACATTGATGAGTTT
GGACAAACCACAACTAGAATGCAGTGAAAAAAATGCTTTATTTGTGAAATTTGTGATGCTATTGCTTTAT
TTGTAACCATTATAAGCTGCAATAAACAAGTTAACAACAACAATTGCATTCATTTTATGTTTCAGGTTCA
GGGGGAGGTGTGGGAGGTTTTTTAAAGCAAGTAAAACCTCTACAAATGTGGTATTGGCCCATCTCTATCG
GTATCGTAGCATAACCCCTTGGGGCCTCTAAACGGGTCTTGAGGGGTTTTTTGTGCCCCTCGGGCCGGAT
TGCTATCTACCGGCATTGGCGCAGAAAAAAATGCCTGATGCGACGCTGCGCGTCTTATACTCCCACATAT
GCCAGATTCAGCAACGGATACGGCTTCCCCAACTTGCCCACTTCCATACGTGTCCTCCTTACCAGAAATT
TATCCTTAAGGTCGTCAGCTATCCTGCAGGCGATCTCTCGATTTCGATCAAGACATTCCTTTAATGGTCT
TTTCTGGACACCACTAGGGGTCAGAAGTAGTTCATCAAACTTTCTTCCCTCCCTAATCTCATTGGTTACC
TTGGGCTATCGAAACTTAATTAACCAGTCAAGTCAGCTACTTGGCGAGATCGACTTGTCTGGGTTTCGAC
TACGCTCAGAATTGCGTCAGTCAAGTTCGATCTGGTCCTTGCTATTGCACCCGTTCTCCGATTACGAGTT
TCATTTAAATCATGTGAGCAAAAGGCCAGCAAAAGGCCATGAACCGTAAAAAGGCCGCGTTGCTGGCGTT
TTTCCATAGGCTCCGCCCCCCTGACGAGCATCACAAAAATCGACGCTCAAGTCAGAGGTGGCGAAACCCG
ACAGGACTATAAAGATACCAGGCGTTTCCCCCTGGAAGCTCCCTCGTGCGCTCTCCTGTTCCGACCCTGC
CGCTTACCGGATACCTGTCCGCCTTTCTCCCTTCGGGAAGCGTGGCGCTTTCTCATAGCTCACGCTGTAG
GTATCTCAGTTCGGTGTAGGTCGTTCGCTCCAAGCTGGGCTGTGTGCACGAACCCCCCGTTCAGCCCGAC
CGCTGCGCCTTATCCGGTAACTATCGTCTTGAGTCCAACCCGGTAAGACACGACTTATCGCCACTGGCAG
CAGCCACTGGTAACAGGATTAGCAGAGCGAGGTATGTAGGCGGTGCTACAGAGTTCTTGAAGTGGTGGCC
TAACTACGGCTACACTAGAAGAACAGTATTTGGTATCTGCGCTCTGCTGAAGCCAGTTACCTTCGGAAAA
AGAGTTGGTAGCTCTTGATCCGGCAAACAAACCACCGCTGGTAGCGGTGGTTTTTTTGTTTGCAAGCAGC
AGATTACGCGCAGAAAAAAAGGATCTCAAGAAGATCCTTTGATCTTTTCTACGGGGTCTGACGCTCAGTG
GAACGAAAACTCACGTTAAGGGATTTTGGTCATGAGATTATCAAAAAGGATCTTCACCTAGATCCTTTTA
AATTAAAAATGAAGTTTTAAATCAATCTAAAGTATATATGAGTAAACTTGGTCTGACAGTTACCAATGCT
TAATCAGTGAGGCACCTATCTCAGCGATCTGTCTATTTCGTTCATCCATAGTTGCATTTAAATTTCCGAA
CTCTCCAAGGCCCTCGTCGGAAAATCTTCAAACCTTTCGTCCGATCCATCTTGCAGGCTACCTCTCGAAC
GAACTATCGCAAGTCTCTTGGCCGGCCTTGCGCCTTGGCTATTGCTTGGCAGCGCCTATCGCCAGGTATT
ACTCCAATCCCGAATATCCGAGATCGGGATCACCCGAGAGAAGTTCAACCTACATCCTCAATCCCGATCT
ATCCGAGATCCGAGGAATATCGAAATCGGGGCGCGCCTGGTGTACCGAGAACGATCCTCTCAGTGCGAGT
CTCGACGATCCATATCGTTGCTTGGCAGTCAGCCAGTCGGAATCCAGCTTGGGACCCAGGAAGTCCAATC
GTCAGATATTGTACTCAAGCCTGGTCACGGCAGCGTACCGATCTGTTTAAACCTAGATATTGATAGTCTG
ATCGGTCAACGTATAATCGAGTCCTAGCTTTTGCAAACATCTATCAAGAGACAGGATCAGCAGGAGGCTT
TCGCATGATTGAACAAGATGGATTGCACGCAGGTTCTCCGGCGGCTTGGGTGGAGAGGCTATTCGGCTAT
GACTGGGCACAACAGACAATCGGCTGCTCTGATGCCGCCGTGTTCCGGCTGTCAGCGCAGGGGCGTCCGG
TTCTTTTTGTCAAGACCGACCTGTCCGGTGCCCTGAATGAACTGCAAGACGAGGCAGCGCGGCTATCGTG
GCTGGCGACGACGGGCGTTCCTTGCGCGGCTGTGCTCGACGTTGTCACTGAAGCGGGAAGGGACTGGCTG
CTATTGGGCGAAGTGCCGGGGCAGGATCTCCTGTCATCTCACCTTGCTCCTGCCGAGAAAGTATCCATCA
TGGCTGATGCAATGCGGCGGCTGCATACGCTTGATCCGGCTACCTGCCCATTCGACCACCAAGCGAAACA
TCGCATCGAGCGAGCACGTACTCGGATGGAAGCCGGTCTTGTCGATCAGGATGATCTGGACGAAGAGCAT
CAGGGGCTCGCGCCAGCCGAACTGTTCGCCAGGCTCAAGGCGTCTATGCCCGACGGCGAGGATCTCGTCG
TGACCCACGGCGATGCCTGCTTGCCGAATATCATGGTGGAAAATGGCCGCTTTTCTGGATTCATCGACTG
TGGCCGTCTGGGTGTGGCGGACCGCTATCAGGACATAGCGTTGGCTACCCGTGATATTGCTGAAGAGCTT
GGCGGCGAATGGGCTGACCGCTTCCTTGTGCTTTACGGTATCGCCGCGCCCGATTCGCAGCGCATCGCCT
TCTATCGCCTTCTTGACGAGTTCTTCTGACCGATTCTAGGTGCATTGGCGCAGAAAAAAATGCCTGATGC
GACGCTGCGCGTCTTATACTCCCACATATGCCAGATTCAGCAACGGATACGGCTTCCCCAACTTGCCCAC
TTCCATACGTGTCCTCCTTACCAGAAATTTATCCTTAAGGTCGTTTAAACTCGACTCTGGCTCTATCGAA
TCTCCGTCGTTTCGAGCTTACGCGAACAGCCGTGGCGCTCATTTGCTCGTCGGGCATCGAATCTCGTCAG
CTATCGTCAGCTTACCTTTTTGGCAGCGATCGCGGCTCCCGACATCTTGGACCATTAGCTCCACAGGTAT
CTTC
Features (pLannotate 1.2.2; 15 found; start..end, strand, type, name):
     45..91      -  terminator     T7 terminator: transcription terminator for bacteriophage T7 RNA polymerase
    109..157     -  polyA_signal   poly(A) signal: synthetic polyadenylation signal
    189..543     +  enhancer       CMV enhancer (fragment): human cytomegalovirus immediate early enhancer
    822..1832    +  intron         chimeric intron: chimera between introns from chicken β-actin and rabbit β-globin
   1916..5692    +  CDS            S: SPIKE_SARS2 - Experimental evidence at protein level: Swiss-Prot protein existence level 1. [Spike glycoprotein]: May down-regulate host tetherin (BST2) by lysosomal degradation, thereby counteracting its antiviral activity. From Severe acute respiratory syndrome coronavirus 2 (2019-nCoV) (SARS-CoV-2).
   5721..5842    -  polyA_signal   SV40 poly(A) signal: SV40 polyadenylation signal
   5865..5934    -  CDS            large T antigen (fragment): large T antigen from SV40 (simian virus 40)
   5957..6003    +  terminator     T7 terminator: transcription terminator for bacteriophage T7 RNA polymerase
   6033..6169    +  terminator     rrnG terminator: transcription terminator from the E. coli ribosomal RNA rrnG operon (Albrechtsen et al., 1991)
   6214..6285    +  misc_feature   3' β-globin insulator: insulator downstream of the human β-globin locus (Farrell et al., 2002)
   6511..7099    -  rep_origin     ori: high-copy-number ColE1/pMB1/pBR322/pUC origin of replication
   7271..7335    -  CDS            bla(M) (fragment): β-lactamase lacking the signal sequence; bla(M); allows cytosolic expression of β-lactamase
   7845..8639    +  CDS            NeoR/KanR: aminoglycoside phosphotransferase from Tn5; aph(3')-II (or nptII); confers resistance to neomycin, kanamycin, and G418 (Geneticin®)
   8652..8788    +  terminator     rrnG terminator: transcription terminator from the E. coli ribosomal RNA rrnG operon (Albrechtsen et al., 1991)
   8933..40      +  misc_feature   5' β-globin insulator (across the origin): insulator upstream of the human β-globin locus (Farrell et al., 2002)
