[The description below was written by a language model from this plasmid's Addgene catalogue record and pLannotate feature annotations shown in this document.]
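Description:
pGBW-m4164344 is a mammalian expression plasmid of about 9 kb that carries the SARS-CoV-2 spike (S, surface glycoprotein) coding sequence in a pSF-CAG backbone. It is propagated in E. coli from a high-copy ColE1/pUC-type origin and selected with kanamycin through a Tn5 NeoR/KanR (aph(3')-II) gene. The annotation shows no mammalian promoter dedicated to this marker, so the record supports only bacterial selection. A short β-lactamase fragment is also annotated, but it appears to be a backbone remnant rather than a working ampicillin marker.

The spike open reading frame is described as a recoded version corresponding to the NCBI reference spike protein. It was placed between the NotI and NheI sites of the backbone, with a Kozak sequence, start codon and stop codon added, and no epitope tag or reporter is recorded. Expression is driven by the composite CAG promoter, made up of a CMV immediate-early enhancer fragment, the chicken β-actin promoter and a chimeric chicken β-actin/rabbit β-globin intron, which typically gives strong constitutive transcription in many mammalian cell types. An SV40 polyadenylation signal sits downstream of the insert. The expression unit is bracketed by T7 and rrnG transcription terminators, a synthetic poly(A) signal upstream of the enhancer, and 5' and 3' β-globin insulator elements, which help shield the cassette from read-through and neighbouring transcription.

The two sequence records, depositor-supplied and repository-sequenced, are the same length and show the same layout from different start points. Only the depositor-sequence annotation explicitly calls the β-actin promoter. The stated purpose is expression of spike protein in mammalian cells; no more specific application is given.
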