Addgene plasmid #153554: pGBW-m4164344
Purpose: Mammalian expression plasmid for SARS-CoV-2 S (surface glycoprotein)
Depositing lab: Ginkgo Bioworks & Benjie Chen. Depositing organization: Ginkgo Bioworks.
Backbone
  Vector backbone: pSF-CAG backbone NotI/NheI fragment [add Kozak, START, STOP]
  Backbone size w/o insert (bp): 5192
  Vector type: Mammalian Expression
Growth in bacteria
  Bacterial resistance: Kanamycin, 50 μg/mL
  Growth temperature: 37°C
  Growth strain: DH5alpha
  Copy number: High Copy
Gene/Insert
  Gene/Insert name: SARS-CoV-2 S (surface glycoprotein) (alt names: Spike protein; S protein)
  Species: Severe acute respiratory syndrome coronavirus 2
  Insert size (bp): 3761
  Mutation: Gordon et al recoded
  Entrez Gene: S (a.k.a. GU280_gp02, spike glycoprotein)
  Tag / fusion protein: accatg Kozak-START linker (N terminal on backbone)
  Cloning method: Unknown
  Sequencing primers: 5′ pCAGGS-5
Resource information
  A portion of this plasmid was derived from a plasmid made by: GinkgoBioworks
Depositor comments: NCBI reference sequence: YP_009724390.1
How to cite: pGBW-m4164344 was a gift from Ginkgo Bioworks & Benjie Chen (Addgene plasmid # 153554 ; http://n2t.net/addgene:153554 ; RRID:Addgene_153554)
